>Addgene plasmid #185168 | pST_G5EFU3_CAEEL (pBS0308) | addgene full sequence | sequence record 366744 | Addgene NGS Result
CGGATCGGGAGATCTCCCGATCCCCTATGGTGCACTCTCAGTACAATCTGCTCTGATGCCGCATAGTTAA
GCCAGTATCTGCTCCCTGCTTGTGTGTTGGAGGTCGCTGAGTAGTGCGCGAGCAAAATTTAAGCTACAAC
AAGGCAAGGCTTGACCGACAATTGCATGAAGAATCTGCTTAGGGTTAGGCGTTTTGCGCTGCTTCGCGAT
GTACGGGCCAGATATACGCGTTGACATTGATTATTGACTAGTTATTAATAGTAATCAATTACGGGGTCAT
TAGTTCATAGCCCATATATGGAGTTCCGCGTTACATAACTTACGGTAAATGGCCCGCCTGGCTGACCGCC
CAACGACCCCCGCCCATTGACGTCAATAATGACGTATGTTCCCATAGTAACGCCAATAGGGACTTTCCAT
TGACGTCAATGGGTGGAGTATTTACGGTAAACTGCCCACTTGGCAGTACATCAAGTGTATCATATGCCAA
GTACGCCCCCTATTGACGTCAATGACGGTAAATGGCCCGCCTGGCATTATGCCCAGTACATGACCTTATG
GGACTTTCCTACTTGGCAGTACATCTACGTATTAGTCATCGCTATTACCATGGTGATGCGGTTTTGGCAG
TACATCAATGGGCGTGGATAGCGGTTTGACTCACGGGGATTTCCAAGTCTCCACCCCATTGACGTCAATG
GGAGTTTGTTTTGGCACCAAAATCAACGGGACTTTCCAAAATGTCGTAACAACTCCGCCCCATTGACGCA
AATGGGCGGTAGGCGTGTACGGTGGGAGGTCTATATAAGCAGAGCTCTCTGGCTAACTAGAGAACCCACT
GCTTACTGGCTTATCGAAATTAATACGACTCACTATAGGGAGACCCAAGCTGGCTAGCCACCATGTCATT
CATGGATAAGGTCAAAGATACAGCTAATTCCGCCTACGAGTCAGTCGAAAACACAGCCGTCGGTGCTAAA
GATGGTGTCGTGGGCGCTTTCAATACTGTCGGTGAGAAAATTGGTGGCGCCTACGATAGTACGAAGCAAT
ATGCTAGCGATAAGGTTAGTGCGGCCGGGGATTATGCTAGCGAAGCAGGTAAGAAGAAGGTGGATGCGGA
AGACTCTATGATCCAAGGGGCTTATGATGCTAAAGACAGTGCTAAAGAGTCTGCGTCAAATGCGGGCAAT
AAAATTTCTAATGCCTTCACTTCCCTTAAAGATAGTATAACTGGTGACAATGCTCACAAAACTGGCGAAG
CTCTTAACGATAACTATGAAAGCGTTAAAGAAAGTGCATCTGAGGCAGCCGATCGCCTCAAGGAACCCGC
CCAAAACACGGCAGATAATGCAAAGGATCTTGCAAACCAGACAGGGGAAGAGATGTCAGATGCATTTGAG
AGCGTCAAACAATTGACTTCCGATACAGCTGAAAATGCCAAAGAGAATGCTCATGATGCAGCGGATACCG
CAAAATCATACAAGGACAAAGCAGGAGAAAAGGCGTCCGGTATTTTGGACTCCTTTAAAGCGCATGCATC
CGATGCAAAGGATTCCGTTGAGAACAAAGCCTCAGATGCCTATAATAGTGCAAAAGATAAAGCAGGCGAT
GCTTGGGATTCTACTAAAGATGCAGCGGGAGATGCAAAAGATAAAACAAAGAGTTTCACGGAGAAAGTCG
GCGATAAAATATCCGGAGCCTACGATTCAGTAAAAGAGAAGGCCTCAGATGTCGCAGATAGCTTCAAAGC
CCACAGTACTGATAGCAAAGATAATGTAGAAAACAAAGCTGCCGATGCATATAACACAGCCAAAGATAAA
GCCTCAGATGCATGGGACAAAACAAAAGATAAGGCTGGTGAGGCGAAAGACAAGATGGGAGATGCTTGGG
ATACCACCAAAGACAAAGCTGGCGATGCCTGGGATACGACAAAGGATAAGGCCGGTGATGGTAAGGGGAA
AGCCGGGGATGCCTGGGATACAACAAAGGATAAAGCCTCTGATGCTTGGGATACGACGAAAGATAAAGCA
GGTGAAGCGAAGGACAAAATGGGCGAAGCATGGGATCATACAAAAGACAAAGCAGGGGAAGCTAAGGACA
AGGCATCCGACGCAGCTGATGATGCGCAAGGAAAGTCTAAGTCCATGACCGAAAAGATTGGCGATTCCAT
TAGCGGAGCCTGGGAATCCACCAAAGACACGGCAGTCTCCGCAAAAGATAAAACTGCCGAAGCAGCTGGA
AAGGTTGGAGACTCAATCAGCGGGGCTTATGATACCGTGAAGGAAAAGGCAAGTGACATTGCGGACAGTT
TTAAAGCGCACTCCACCGACTCCAAGGATAATGTCGAAAACAAAGCCGCTGATGCCTATAACAGCGCCAA
GGATAAAGCAAGCGATGCTTGGGATAAAACAAAAGATAAGGCAGGGGATGCGAAAGATAAAGCCGCCGAT
GCGTGGGATACGACTAAAGATAAAGCAGGAGATGCGTGGGATTCCACTAAAGACCATGCTGCCGATGCTA
AAGATAAAGCTAGCGATGCAGCTGGGGATGCGAAAGATAAAAGTAAATCATTGACCGAAAAGGCAGGCGA
TGCCATAAGTGGCGCTTATGACTCCGTAAAAGAGAAGGCTTCTGATATAGCAGACTCCTTTAAAGCGCAT
TCCACTAATTCCAAAGATAATGTTGAGAATAAAGCTAGTGATGCATATAATTCTGCGAAAGACAAGGCTT
CTGACGCTTGGGATAAAACTAAGGATAAAGCCGGCGAAGCAAAAGACAAAGCGGGAGATGCTTGGGATAA
CACAAAAGATAAAGCGGGAAATGCCTGGGATAGCACGAAAGACAAGGCATCAGATGCTTGGGATACAACG
AAAGATAAAGCTTCCGATGCTAAGGAATCAGCTGGGGATGCTGCAGATTCTGCAAAAGACAAGTCAAAAT
CCATCACAGAAACTATCGGCGATAAAATCTCCGGCGCATATGACAGCGTTAAAGAGAAAGCTTCCGATGT
TGCTGACTCCTTTAAAGCTCATTCTTCAGATGCACAAGATACTGTGGAAGTTTCTCACCATAAGTATTTC
AATGTTTTCTCATCTTTTGAATAAGGATCTGGGGACTACAAGGACGACGACGACAAGTGAACCCGCTGAT
CAGCCTCGACTGTGCCTTCTAGTTGCCAGCCATCTGTTGTTTGCCCCTCCCCCGTGCCTTCCTTGACCCT
GGAAGGTGCCACTCCCACTGTCCTTTCCTAATAAAATGAGGAAATTGCATCGCATTGTCTGAGTAGGTGT
CATTCTATTCTGGGGGGTGGGGTGGGGCAGGACAGCAAGGGGGAGGATTGGGAAGACAATAGCAGGCATG
CTGGGGATGCGGTGGGCTCTATGGCTTCTGAGGCGGAAAGAACCAGCTGGGGCTCTAGGGGGTATCCCC
[124 nt withheld, positions 3430-3553]
C
[91 nt withheld, positions 3555-3645]
A
[49 nt withheld, positions 3647-3695]
CCTTTGACGTTGGAGTCCACGTTCTTT
[37 nt withheld, positions 3723-3759]
ACCCTATCTCGGTCTATTCTTTTGATTTATAAGGGATTTTGCCGATTTCGGCCTATTGGTTAAAAAATGA
GCTGATTTAACAAAAATTTAACGCGAATTAATTCTGTGGAATGTGTGTCAGTTAGGGTGTGGAAAGTCCC
CAGGCTCCCCAGCAGGCAGAAGTATGCAAAGCATGCATCTCAATTAGTCAGCAACCAGGTGTGGAAAGTC
CCCAGGCTCCCCAGCAGGCAGAAGTATGCAAAGCATGCATCTCAATTAGTCAGCAACCATAGTCCCGCCC
CTAACTCCGCCCATCCCGCCCCTAACTCCGCCCAGTTCCGCCCATTCTCCGCCCCATGGCTGACTAATTT
TTTTTATTTATGCAGAGGCCGAGGCCGCCTCTGCCTCTGAGCTATTCCAGAAGTAGTGAGGAGGCTTTTT
TGGAGGCCTAGGCTTTTGCAAAAAGCTCCCGGGAGCTTGTATATCCATTTTCGGATCTGATCAGCACGTG
TTGACAATTAATCATCGGCATAGTATATCGGCATAGTATAATACGACAAGGTGAGGAACTAAACCATGGC
CAAGTTGACCAGTGCCGTTCCGGTGCTCACCGCGCGCGACGTCGCCGGAGCGGTCGAGTTCTGGACCGAC
CGGCTCGGGTTCTCCCGGGACTTCGTGGAGGACGACTTCGCCGGTGTGGTCCGGGACGACGTGACCCTGT
TCATCAGCGCGGTCCAGGACCAGGTGGTGCCGGACAACACCCTGGCCTGGGTGTGGGTGCGCGGCCTGGA
CGAGCTGTACGCCGAGTGGTCGGAGGTCGTGTCCACGAACTTCCGGGACGCCTCCGGGCCGGCCATGACC
GAGATCGGCGAGCAGCCGTGGGGGCGGGAGTTCGCCCTGCGCGACCCGGCCGGCAACTGCGTGCACTTCG
TGGCCGAGGAGCAGGACTGACACGTGCTACGAGATTTCGATTCCACCGCCGCCTTCTATGAAAGGTTGGG
CTTCGGAATCGTTTTCCGGGACGCCGGCTGGATGATCCTCCAGCGCGGGGATCTCATGCTGGAGTTCTTC
GCCCACCCCAACTTGTTTATTGCAGCTTATAATGGTTACAAATAAAGCAATAGCATCACAAATTTCACAA
ATAAAGCATTTTTTTCACTGCATTCTAGTTGTGGTTTGTCCAAACTCATCAATGTATCTTATCATGTCTG
TATACCGTCGACCTCTAGCTAGAGCTTGGCGTAATCATGGTCATAGCTGTTTCCTGTGTGAAATTGTTAT
CCGCTCACAATTCCACACAACATACGAGCCGGAAGCATAAAGTGTAAAGCCTGGGGTGCCTAATGAGTGA
GCTAACTTACATTAATTGCGTTGCGCTCACTGCCCGCTTTCCAGTCGGGAAACCTGTCGTGCCAGCTGCA
TTAATGAATCGGCCAACGCGCGGGGAGAGGCGGTTTGCGTATTGGGCGCTCTTCCGCTTCCTCGCTCACT
GACTCGCTGCGCTCGGTCGTTCGGCTGCGGCGAGCGGTATCAGCTCACTCAAAGGCGGTAATACGGTTAT
CCACAGAATCAGGGGATAACGCAGGAAAGAACATGTGAGCAAAAGGCCAGCAAAAGGCCAGGAACCGTAA
AAAGGCCGCGTTGCTGGCGTTTTTCCATAGGCTCCGCCCCCCTGACGAGCATCACAAAAATCGACGCTCA
AGTCAGAGGTGGCGAAACCCGACAGGACTATAAAGATACCAGGCGTTTCCCCCTGGAAGCTCCCTCGTGC
GCTCTCCTGTTCCGACCCTGCCGCTTACCGGATACCTGTCCGCCTTTCTCCCTTCGGGAAGCGTGGCGCT
TTCTCATAGCTCACGCTGTAGGTATCTCAGTTCGGTGTAGGTCGTTCGCTCCAAGCTGGGCTGTGTGCAC
GAACCCCCCGTTCAGCCCGACCGCTGCGCCTTATCCGGTAACTATCGTCTTGAGTCCAACCCGGTAAGAC
ACGACTTATCGCCACTGGCAGCAGCCACTGGTAACAGGATTAGCAGAGCGAGGTATGTAGGCGGTGCTAC
AGAGTTCTTGAAGTGGTGGCCTAACTACGGCTACACTAGAAGAACAGTATTTGGTATCTGCGCTCTGCTG
AAGCCAGTTACCTTCGGAAAAAGAGTTGGTAGCTCTTGATCCGGCAAACAAACCACCGCTGGTAGCGGTG
GTTTTTTTGTTTGCAAGCAGCAGATTACGCGCAGAAAAAAAGGATCTCAAGAAGATCCTTTGATCTTTTC
TACGGGGTCTGACGCTCAGTGGAACGAAAACTCACGTTAAGGGATTTTGGTCATGAGATTATCAAAAAGG
ATCTTCACCTAGATCCTTTTAAATTAAAAATGAAGTTTTAAATCAATCTAAAGTATATATGAGTAAACTT
GGTCTGACAGTTACCAATGCTTAATCAGTGAGGCACCTATCTCAGCGATCTGTCTATTTCGTTCATCCAT
AGTTGCCTGACTCCCCGTCGTGTAGATAACTACGATACGGGAGGGCTTACCATCTGGCCCCAGTGCTGCA
ATGATACCGCGAGACCCACGCTCACCGGCTCCAGATTTATCAGCAATAAACCAGCCAGCCGGAAGGGCCG
AGCGCAGAAGTGGTCCTGCAACTTTATCCGCCTCCATCCAGTCTATTAATTGTTGCCGGGAAGCTAGAGT
AAGTAGTTCGCCAGTTAATAGTTTGCGCAACGTTGTTGCCATTGCTACAGGCATCGTGGTGTCACGCTCG
TCGTTTGGTATGGCTTCATTCAGCTCCGGTTCCCAACGATCAAGGCGAGTTACATGATCCCCCATGTTGT
GCAAAAAAGCGGTTAGCTCCTTCGGTCCTCCGATCGTTGTCAGAAGTAAGTTGGCCGCAGTGTTATCACT
CATGGTTATGGCAGCACTGCATAATTCTCTTACTGTCATGCCATCCGTAAGATGCTTTTCTGTGACTGGT
GAGTACTCAACCAAGTCATTCTGAGAATAGTGTATGCGGCGACCGAGTTGCTCTTGCCCGGCGTCAATAC
GGGATAATACCGCGCCACATAGCAGAACTTTAAAAGTGCTCATCATTGGAAAACGTTCTTCGGGGCGAAA
ACTCTCAAGGATCTTACCGCTGTTGAGATCCAGTTCGATGTAACCCACTCGTGCACCCAACTGATCTTCA
GCATCTTTTACTTTCACCAGCGTTTCTGGGTGAGCAAAAACAGGAAGGCAAAATGCCGCAAAAAAGGGAA
TAAGGGCGACACGGAAATGTTGAATACTCATACTCTTCCTTTTTCAATATTATTGAAGCATTTATCAGGG
TTATTGTCTCATGAGCGGATACATATTTGAATGTATTTAGAAAAATAAACAAATAGGGGTTCCGCGCACA
TTTCCCCGAAAAGTGCCACCTGACGTCGA
Features (pLannotate 1.2.2; 21 found; start..end, strand, type, name):
     26..78      -  misc_feature   bom (fragment): basis of mobility region from pBR322
    233..612     +  enhancer       CMV enhancer: human cytomegalovirus immediate early enhancer
    613..816     +  promoter       CMV promoter: human cytomegalovirus (CMV) immediate early promoter
    812..845     +  LTR            5' LTR (truncated) (fragment): truncated 5' long terminal repeat (LTR) from HIV-1
    861..879     +  promoter       T7 promoter: promoter for bacteriophage T7 RNA polymerase
   3117..3137    +  CDS            FLAG (fragment): FLAG® epitope tag, followed by an enterokinase cleavage site
   3160..3384    +  polyA_signal   bGH poly(A) signal: bovine growth hormone polyadenylation signal
   3388..3409    +  promoter       SV40 promoter (fragment): SV40 enhancer and early promoter
   3430..3858    +  rep_origin     f1 ori (sequence partly withheld): f1 bacteriophage origin of replication; arrow indicates direction of (+) strand synthesis
   3872..4201    +  promoter       SV40 promoter: SV40 enhancer and early promoter
   4249..4296    +  promoter       EM7 promoter: synthetic bacterial promoter&nbsp
   4315..4689    +  CDS            BleoR: antibiotic-binding protein; Sh ble from Streptoalloteichus hindustanus; confers resistance to bleomycin, phleomycin, and Zeocin™
   4699..4824    +  CDS            ble (fragment): BLE_KLEPN - Experimental evidence at protein level: Swiss-Prot protein existence level 1. Binding protein with a strong affinity to the bleomycin family of antibiotics. Binds to CL990; an antimitotic-antibiotic compound. From Klebsiella pneumoniae.
   4819..4940    +  polyA_signal   SV40 poly(A) signal: SV40 polyadenylation signal
   5013..5029    -  protein_bind   lac operator: The lac repressor binds to the lac operator to inhibit transcription in E. coli. This inhibition can be relieved by adding lactose or isopropyl-β-D-thiogalactopyranoside (IPTG). lac repressor encoded by lacI
   5037..5067    -  promoter       lac promoter: promoter for the E. coli lac operon
   5082..5103    -  protein_bind   CAP binding site: CAP binding activates transcription in the presence of cAMP. E. coli catabolite activator protein
   5116..5208    -  CDS            lacI (fragment): lac repressor; lacI; The lac repressor binds to the lac operator to inhibit transcription in E. coli. This inhibition can be relieved by adding lactose or isopropyl-β-D-thiogalactopyranoside (IPTG).
   5391..5979    -  rep_origin     ori: high-copy-number ColE1/pMB1/pBR322/pUC origin of replication
   6150..7010    -  CDS            AmpR: β-lactamase; bla; confers resistance to ampicillin, carbenicillin, and related antibiotics
   7011..7115    -  promoter       AmpR promoter: bla
