[The description below was written by a language model from this plasmid's Addgene catalogue record and pLannotate feature annotations shown in this document.]
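Description:
pST_G5EFU3_CAEEL (pBS0308) is a 7,148-nt mammalian expression plasmid built on a backbone recorded as YK 02. It carries a 2,238-bp Gibson-cloned insert encoding the C. elegans protein G5EFU3_CAEEL. In E. coli it is maintained as a high-copy plasmid through a ColE1/pUC-type origin and selected with ampicillin via the β-lactamase gene under its native promoter. An f1 origin is also present, along with small lac promoter/operator remnants and a bom fragment typical of pUC/pBR322-derived backbones.

The expression cassette consists of the human CMV immediate-early enhancer and promoter, followed by a T7 promoter. The unannotated interval downstream of these promoters is large enough to hold the insert, although the feature table does not label the coding sequence itself. A FLAG epitope fragment lies immediately before the bovine growth hormone polyadenylation signal, which suggests a C-terminal tag for detection, though the record does not confirm that it is in frame. A short match annotated as a truncated HIV-1 LTR sits right at the end of the CMV promoter and is probably an annotation artefact rather than a functional viral element. A second cassette places the Sh ble gene under tandem SV40 early and EM7 promoters with an SV40 poly(A) signal, so Zeocin or bleomycin-family selection is possible in mammalian cells and bacteria.

The plasmid was made for a screen of natural and designed proteins inspired by extremotolerant organisms, testing for condensate formation and attenuation of apoptosis in human cells. This protein was among the bottom performers and induced apoptosis rather than protecting against it. The depositor names pSecTag2 B as the negative control for the assay.
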