Addgene plasmid #185168: pST_G5EFU3_CAEEL (pBS0308)
Purpose: For the mammalian expression of the C. elegans protein G5EFU3_CAEEL. This is one of the bottom performing targets in our apoptosis assay (it induced apoptosis).
Depositing lab: Pamela Silver. Depositing organization: Harvard Medical School. Publication: Natural and Designed Proteins Inspired by Extremotolerant Organisms Can Form Condensates and Attenuate Apoptosis in Human Cells. Veling MT, Nguyen DT, Thadani NN, Oster ME, Rollins NJ, Brock KP, Bethel NP, Lim S, Baker D, Way JC, Marks DS, Chang RL, Silver PA. ACS Synth Biol. 2022 Mar 18;11(3):1292-1302. doi: 10.1021/acssynbio.1c00572. Epub 2022 Feb 18. PubMed 35176859.
Backbone
  Vector backbone: YK 02
  Vector type: Mammalian Expression
Growth in bacteria
  Bacterial resistance: Ampicillin, 100 μg/mL
  Growth temperature: 37°C
  Growth strain: DH5alpha
  Copy number: High Copy
Gene/Insert
  Gene/Insert name: G5EFU3_CAEEL
  Species: C. elegans (nematode)
  Insert size (bp): 2238
  Cloning method: Gibson Cloning
Terms and licenses: Academic/Nonprofit Terms; Industry Terms: Not Available to Industry
Depositor comments: This is one of the bottom performing targets in our apoptosis assay (it induced apoptosis). See supplemental table 2 in our paper to see its performance in our assay. The negative control for this assay is pSecTag2 B which can be obtained from Thermo here https://www.thermofisher.com/order/catalog/product/V90020
How to cite: pST_G5EFU3_CAEEL (pBS0308) was a gift from Pamela Silver (Addgene plasmid # 185168 ; http://n2t.net/addgene:185168 ; RRID:Addgene_185168)
